>Addgene plasmid #15498 | L1-P941L | addgene partial sequence | sequence record 22174 | 15498 with CMV-F
TCTCTGGCTACTAGAGACCCACTGCTTACTGGCTTATCGAAATTAATACGACTCACTATAGGGAGACCCA
AGCTTGGTACCGAGCTCGGATCCACTAGTAACGGCCGCCAGTGTGCTGGAATTCCGGCGCCGGGAAAGAT
GGTCGTGGCGCTGCGGTACGTGTGGCCTCTCCTCCTCTGCAGCCCCTGCCTGCTTATCCAGATCCCCGAG
GAATATGAAGGACACCATGTGATGGAGCCACCTGTCATCACGGAACAGTCTCCACGGCGCCTGGTTGTCT
TCCCCACAGATGACATCAGCCTCAAGTGTGAGGCCAGTGGCAAGCCCGAAGTGCAGTTCCGCTGGACGAG
GGATGGTGTCCACTTCAAACCCAAGGAAGAGCTGGGTGTGACCGTGTACCAGTCGCCCCACTCTGGCTCC
TTCACCATCACGGGCAACAACAGCAACTTTGCTCAGAGGTTCCAGGGCATCTACCGCTGCTTTGCCAGCA
ATAAGCTGGGCACCGCCATGTCCCATGAGATCCGGCTCATGGCCGAGGGTGCCCCCAAGTGGCCAAAGGA
GACAGTGAAGCCCGTGGAGGT
