[The description below was written by a language model from this plasmid's Addgene catalogue record.]
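Description:
L1-P941L is a pcDNA3-based plasmid carrying a human L1CAM (neural cell adhesion molecule L1) cDNA of about 3.7 kb with a single missense change, proline 941 to leucine. The insert was placed into the roughly 5.45 kb backbone as an EcoRI fragment, with both EcoRI sites retained, so it can be excised again with that enzyme. Because the same site flanks both ends, insert orientation is not fixed by the cloning strategy. T7 and SP6 primers are listed for sequencing across the two junctions. The plasmid is maintained at high copy in E. coli under ampicillin selection.

The catalogue classifies the vector type as bacterial expression, but pcDNA3 is generally known as a mammalian expression vector in which a CMV immediate-early promoter drives the insert, followed by a polyadenylation signal, with a neomycin resistance cassette for selecting stable transfectants. No feature table accompanies this record, so these elements are inferred from the backbone name rather than confirmed for this clone. The record mentions no epitope tags or reporters.

The associated publication title indicates that the construct belongs to a study of pathological L1 missense mutations and their effects on neurite outgrowth and branching on an L1 substrate. L1CAM's gene aliases include HSAS, MASA and SPG1, names of X-linked neurological disorders, which fits P941L being studied as a disease-associated variant. The plasmid would typically be used to express the mutant protein in cells and compare its behaviour with wild-type L1 and other point mutants.
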