Addgene plasmid #15498: L1-P941L
Depositing lab: Vance Lemmon. Depositing organization: Case Western Reserve University. Publication: Pathological missense mutations of neural cell adhesion molecule L1 affect neurite outgrowth and branching on an L1 substrate. Cheng L, Lemmon V. Mol Cell Neurosci. 2004 Dec . 27(4):522-30. 10.1016/j.mcn.2004.08.005 PubMed 15555929.
Backbone
  Vector backbone: pcDNA3
  Backbone size w/o insert (bp): 5450
  Vector type: Bacterial Expression
Growth in bacteria
  Bacterial resistance: Ampicillin, 100 μg/mL
  Growth temperature: 37°C
  Growth strain: DH5alpha
  Copy number: High Copy
Gene/Insert
  Gene/Insert name: L1-P941L (alt name: L1 point mutation)
  Species: H. sapiens (human)
  Insert size (bp): 3700
  Mutation: Proline 941 changed to Leucine
  Entrez Gene: L1CAM (a.k.a. CAML1, CD171, HSAS, HSAS1, HYCX, MASA, MIC5, N-CAM-L1, N-CAML1, NCAM-L1, S10, SPG1)
  Cloning method: Restriction Enzyme; 5′ cloning site EcoRI (not destroyed); 3′ cloning site EcoRI (not destroyed)
  Sequencing primers: 5′ T7; 3′ SP6
Terms and licenses: Academic/Nonprofit Terms; Industry Terms: Not Available to Industry
How to cite: L1-P941L was a gift from Vance Lemmon (Addgene plasmid # 15498 ; http://n2t.net/addgene:15498 ; RRID:Addgene_15498)
